Addgene plasmid #216821: pDM069
Purpose: Aspergillus nidulans codon-adjusted mStayGold2 fluorescent protein, includes linker for N-terminal tagging.
Depositing lab: Ken Sawin. Depositing organization: University of Edinburgh. Publication: Improved gene editing and fluorescent-protein tagging in Aspergillus nidulans using a Golden Gate-based CRISPR-Cas9 plasmid system. Modaffari D, Finlayson A, Miao Y, Wallace EWJ, Sawin KE. Wellcome Open Res. 2024 Oct 17;9:602. doi: 10.12688/wellcomeopenres.23086.1. eCollection 2024. PubMed 39640368.
Backbone
  Vector backbone: pUC19
  Vector type: Bacterial Expression
Growth in bacteria
  Bacterial resistance: Ampicillin, 100 μg/mL
  Growth temperature: 37°C
  Growth strain: DH5alpha
  Copy number: High Copy
Gene/Insert
  Gene/Insert name: mStayGold2
  Species: Synthetic
  Mutation: Aspergillus nidulans codon-adjusted
  Tag / fusion protein: VinnyLinker (N terminal on insert); RIPGLIN (C terminal on insert)
  Cloning method: Gibson Cloning
  Sequencing primers: 5′ M13 Forward; 3′ M13 Reverse
Resource information
  A portion of this plasmid was derived from a plasmid made by: Synthethic gene fragment from IDT
Terms and licenses: Academic/Nonprofit Terms; Industry Terms: Not Available to Industry
How to cite: pDM069 was a gift from Ken Sawin (Addgene plasmid # 216821 ; http://n2t.net/addgene:216821 ; RRID:Addgene_216821)
