[The description below was written by a language model from this plasmid's Addgene catalogue record and pLannotate feature annotations shown in this document.]
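Description:
pDM069 is a small (about 3.4 kb) pUC19-based plasmid that serves as a source of an mStayGold2 fluorescent-protein coding sequence whose codons have been adjusted for Aspergillus nidulans. It is maintained in E. coli at high copy through the pUC/ColE1-type origin and selected with ampicillin via the β-lactamase gene and its native promoter. The rest of the annotated backbone is standard pUC19 material: the lac promoter, lac operator and CAP binding site, a lacZα fragment, and short remnants of lacI, rop and the bom region.

The insert itself was not recognised by the automated annotation. It presumably occupies the unannotated stretch of roughly 750 bp between the two fragments of the split pUC multiple cloning site, which interrupts lacZα. According to the catalogue entry, it came from a synthetic gene fragment introduced by Gibson assembly. The mStayGold2 sequence is flanked by a "VinnyLinker" at its N-terminal side and a RIPGLIN sequence at its C-terminal side, a configuration described as including a linker for N-terminal tagging of target proteins. Standard M13 forward and reverse primer sites bracket the insert for sequence verification.

Although the plasmid is catalogued as a bacterial expression vector, no fungal promoter, terminator or selectable marker is annotated, so it appears to be a tag-carrying template or donor rather than a stand-alone expression construct. The associated work describes a Golden Gate-based CRISPR-Cas9 system for gene editing and fluorescent-protein tagging in A. nidulans. This suggests the plasmid supplies the fluorescent-protein module for tagging in that system, but the record does not state exactly how it is used.
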