Features (pLannotate 1.2.2; 12 found; start..end, strand, type, name):
    475..1335    -  CDS            AmpR: β-lactamase; bla; confers resistance to ampicillin, carbenicillin, and related antibiotics
   1336..1440    -  promoter       AmpR promoter: bla
   1535..1570    +  CDS            rop (fragment): Rop protein, which maintains plasmids at low copy number; rop
   1672..1771    +  misc_feature   bom (fragment): basis of mobility region from pBR322
   1777..1934    -  CDS            lacZα (fragment): LacZα fragment of β-galactosidase; lacZ fragment
   1931..1957    +  misc_feature   MCS (fragment): pUC18/19 multiple cloning site
   2708..2743    +  misc_feature   MCS (fragment): pUC18/19 multiple cloning site
   2780..2796    -  protein_bind   lac operator: The lac repressor binds to the lac operator to inhibit transcription in E. coli. This inhibition can be relieved by adding lactose or isopropyl-β-D-thiogalactopyranoside (IPTG). lac repressor encoded by lacI
   2804..2834    -  promoter       lac promoter: promoter for the E. coli lac operon
   2849..2870    -  protein_bind   CAP binding site: CAP binding activates transcription in the presence of cAMP. E. coli catabolite activator protein
   2883..2975    -  CDS            lacI (fragment): lac repressor; lacI; The lac repressor binds to the lac operator to inhibit transcription in E. coli. This inhibition can be relieved by adding lactose or isopropyl-β-D-thiogalactopyranoside (IPTG).
   3158..304     -  rep_origin     ori (across the origin): high-copy-number ColE1/pMB1/pBR322/pUC origin of replication
>Addgene plasmid #216821 | pDM069 | addgene full sequence | sequence record 430130 | Addgene NGS Result
CGCCTTATCCGGTAACTATCGTCTTGAGTCCAACCCGGTAAGACACGACTTATCGCCACTGGCAGCAGCC
ACTGGTAACAGGATTAGCAGAGCGAGGTATGTAGGCGGTGCTACAGAGTTCTTGAAGTGGTGGCCTAACT
ACGGCTACACTAGAAGAACAGTATTTGGTATCTGCGCTCTGCTGAAGCCAGTTACCTTCGGAAAAAGAGT
TGGTAGCTCTTGATCCGGCAAACAAACCACCGCTGGTAGCGGTGGTTTTTTTGTTTGCAAGCAGCAGATT
ACGCGCAGAAAAAAAGGATCTCAAGAAGATCCTTTGATCTTTTCTACGGGGTCTGACGCTCAGTGGAACG
AAAACTCACGTTAAGGGATTTTGGTCATGAGATTATCAAAAAGGATCTTCACCTAGATCCTTTTAAATTA
AAAATGAAGTTTTAAATCAATCTAAAGTATATATGAGTAAACTTGGTCTGACAGTTACCAATGCTTAATC
AGTGAGGCACCTATCTCAGCGATCTGTCTATTTCGTTCATCCATAGTTGCCTGACTCCCCGTCGTGTAGA
TAACTACGATACGGGAGGGCTTACCATCTGGCCCCAGTGCTGCAATGATACCGCGAGACCCACGCTCACC
GGCTCCAGATTTATCAGCAATAAACCAGCCAGCCGGAAGGGCCGAGCGCAGAAGTGGTCCTGCAACTTTA
TCCGCCTCCATCCAGTCTATTAATTGTTGCCGGGAAGCTAGAGTAAGTAGTTCGCCAGTTAATAGTTTGC
GCAACGTTGTTGCCATTGCTACAGGCATCGTGGTGTCACGCTCGTCGTTTGGTATGGCTTCATTCAGCTC
CGGTTCCCAACGATCAAGGCGAGTTACATGATCCCCCATGTTGTGCAAAAAAGCGGTTAGCTCCTTCGGT
CCTCCGATCGTTGTCAGAAGTAAGTTGGCCGCAGTGTTATCACTCATGGTTATGGCAGCACTGCATAATT
CTCTTACTGTCATGCCATCCGTAAGATGCTTTTCTGTGACTGGTGAGTACTCAACCAAGTCATTCTGAGA
ATAGTGTATGCGGCGACCGAGTTGCTCTTGCCCGGCGTCAATACGGGATAATACCGCGCCACATAGCAGA
ACTTTAAAAGTGCTCATCATTGGAAAACGTTCTTCGGGGCGAAAACTCTCAAGGATCTTACCGCTGTTGA
GATCCAGTTCGATGTAACCCACTCGTGCACCCAACTGATCTTCAGCATCTTTTACTTTCACCAGCGTTTC
TGGGTGAGCAAAAACAGGAAGGCAAAATGCCGCAAAAAAGGGAATAAGGGCGACACGGAAATGTTGAATA
CTCATACTCTTCCTTTTTCAATATTATTGAAGCATTTATCAGGGTTATTGTCTCATGAGCGGATACATAT
TTGAATGTATTTAGAAAAATAAACAAATAGGGGTTCCGCGCACATTTCCCCGAAAAGTGCCACCTGACGT
CTAAGAAACCATTATTATCATGACATTAACCTATAAAAATAGGCGTATCACGAGGCCCTTTCGTCTCGCG
CGTTTCGGTGATGACGGTGAAAACCTCTGACACATGCAGCTCCCGGAGACGGTCACAGCTTGTCTGTAAG
CGGATGCCGGGAGCAGACAAGCCCGTCAGGGCGCGTCAGCGGGTGTTGGCGGGTGTCGGGGCTGGCTTAA
CTATGCGGCATCAGAGCAGATTGTACTGAGAGTGCACCATATGCGGTGTGAAATACCGCACAGATGCGTA
AGGAGAAAATACCGCATCAGGCGCCATTCGCCATTCAGGCTGCGCAACTGTTGGGAAGGGCGATCGGTGC
GGGCCTCTTCGCTATTACGCCAGCTGGCGAAAGGGGGATGTGCTGCAAGGCGATTAAGTTGGGTAACGCC
AGGGTTTTCCCAGTCACGACGTTGTAAAACGACGGCCAGTGAATTCGAGCTCGGTACCCGGGGATCCCAA
GCTGCTGCTTTAGAATTAGTTGATCCTATGGTCTCCACCGGTGAGGAGCTCTTCACCGGTGTCGTCCCCT
TCAAGTTCCAGCTCAAGGGTACCATCAACGGTAAGTCCTTCACCGTCGAGGGTGAGGGTGAGGGTAACTC
CCACGAGGGTTCCCACAAGGGTAAGTACGTCTGCACCTCCGGTAAGCTCCCCATGTCCTGGGCCGCCCTC
GGTACCTCCTTCGGTTACGGTATGAAGTACTACACCAAGTACCCCTCCGGTCTCAAGAACTGGTTCCACG
AGGTCATGCCCGAGGGTTTCACCTACGACCGCCACATCCAGTACAAGGGTGACGGTTCCATCCACGCCAA
GCACCAGCACTTCATGAAGAACGGTACCTACCACAACATCGTCGAGTTCACCGGTCAGGACTTCAAGGAG
AACTCCCCCGTCCTCACCGGTGACATGGACGTCTCCCTCCCCAACGAGGTCCAGCACATCCCCATCGACG
ACGGTGTCGAGTGCACCGTCACCCTCCAGTACCCCCTCCTCTCCGACGAGTCCAAGTGCGTCGAGGCCTA
CCAGAACACCATCATCAAGCCCCTCCACAACCAGCCCGCCCCCGACGTCCCCTTCCACTGGATCCGCAAG
CAGTACACCCAGTCCAAGGACGACACCGAGGAGCGCGACCACATCATCCAGTCCGAGACCCTCGAGGCCC
ACCTCTACTCCCGCACCAAGCTCGAGAACATCCTCGGTCCCATCCGCGGATCCTCTAGAGTCGACCTGCA
GGCATGCAAGCTTGGCGTAATCATGGTCATAGCTGTTTCCTGTGTGAAATTGTTATCCGCTCACAATTCC
ACACAACATACGAGCCGGAAGCATAAAGTGTAAAGCCTGGGGTGCCTAATGAGTGAGCTAACTCACATTA
ATTGCGTTGCGCTCACTGCCCGCTTTCCAGTCGGGAAACCTGTCGTGCCAGCTGCATTAATGAATCGGCC
AACGCGCGGGGAGAGGCGGTTTGCGTATTGGGCGCTCTTCCGCTTCCTCGCTCACTGACTCGCTGCGCTC
GGTCGTTCGGCTGCGGCGAGCGGTATCAGCTCACTCAAAGGCGGTAATACGGTTATCCACAGAATCAGGG
GATAACGCAGGAAAGAACATGTGAGCAAAAGGCCAGCAAAAGGCCAGGAACCGTAAAAAGGCCGCGTTGC
TGGCGTTTTTCCATAGGCTCCGCCCCCCTGACGAGCATCACAAAAATCGACGCTCAAGTCAGAGGTGGCG
AAACCCGACAGGACTATAAAGATACCAGGCGTTTCCCCCTGGAAGCTCCCTCGTGCGCTCTCCTGTTCCG
ACCCTGCCGCTTACCGGATACCTGTCCGCCTTTCTCCCTTCGGGAAGCGTGGCGCTTTCTCATAGCTCAC
GCTGTAGGTATCTCAGTTCGGTGTAGGTCGTTCGCTCCAAGCTGGGCTGTGTGCACGAACCCCCCGTTCA
GCCCGACCGCTG
